>Addgene plasmid #119736 | SynTagMA_post | addgene full sequence | sequence record 232107 | Addgene NGS Result
GCTGCAGAGGGCCCTGCGTATGAGTGCAAGTGGGTTTTAGGACCAGGATGAGGCGGGGTGGGGGTGCCTA
CCTGACGACCGACCCCGACCCACTGGACAAGCACCCAACCCCCATTCCCCAAATTGCGCATCCCCTATCA
GAGAGGGGGAGGGGAAACAGGATGCGGCGAGGCGCGTGCGCACTGCCAGCTTCAGCACCGCGGACAGTGC
CTTCGCCCCCGCCTGGCGGCGCGCGCCACCGCCGCCTCAGCACTGAAGGCGCGCTGACGTCACTCGCCGG
TCCCCCGCAAACTCCCCTTCCCGGCCACCTTGGTCGCGTCCGCGCCGCCGCCGGCCCAGCCGGACCGCAC
CACGCGAGGCGCGAGATAGGGGGGCACGGGCGCGACCATCTGCGCTGCGGCGCCGGCGACTCAGCGCTGC
CTCAGTCTGCGGTGGGCAGCGGAGGAGTCGTGTCGTGCCTGAGAGCGCAGTCGAATTCAAGCTGCTAGCA
TGCTCGAAGTCAAGGAAGCATCACCAACAAGCATCCAGATCAGCTGGGTGCTCCACTTGCGCCACGTTCG
CTACTACCGCATCACCTACGGTGAAACTGGTGGCAATAGCCCTGTCCAGGAATTCACCGTGCCTGGCAGC
AAGTCCACTGCTACCATCAGCGGCCTGAAACCTGGTGTCGACTATACCATCACGGTGTACGCCGTCACGA
TCTTCAGCGCCTACCGCTCCGCCTGGCCGCCGATCTCCATCAACTACCGCACCGGAACCGATTACAAGGA
TGACGACGATAAGGGTAGCGGCTCCAGTAGATCTGACCAACTGACTGAAGAGCAGATCGCAGAATTTAAA
GAGGCTTTCTCCCTATTTGACAAGGACGGGGATGGGACAATAACAACCAAGGAGCTGGGGACGGTGATGC
GGTCTCTGGGGCAGAACCCCACAGAAGCAGAGCTGCAGGACATGATCAATGAAGTAGATGCCGACGGTGA
CGGCACAATCGACTTCCCTGAGTTCCTGACAATGATGGCAAGAAAAATGAAAGACACAGACAGTGAAGAA
GAAATTAGAGAAGCGTTCCGTGTGTTTGATAAGGATGGCAATGGCTACATCAGTGCAGCAGAGCTTCGCC
ACGTGATGACAAACCTTGGAGAGAAGTTAACAGATGAAGAGGTTGATGAAATGATCAGGGAAGCAGACAT
CGATGGGGATGGTCAGGTAAACTACGAAGAGTTTGTAGTGATGATGACAGCGAAGCTCGAGTGCGAGAAA
ATCTATGTGCGTGATGGAGTGCTGACGGGTGATATTCATATGATCTTGTTGCTTGAAGGAAATGCCCATT
ACCGATGTGACTTCAGAACTACTTACAAAGCTAAGGAGAAGGGTGTCAAGTTACCAGGCGTGCACTATGT
GGACCACACCATTGAGATTTTAAGCCATGACAAAGATTACAACAAGGTTAAGATCTATGAGTATGCTGTT
GCTCATTCTGGATTGCCTGACAATGCCAGACGAGGCGGTACCGGCGGATCCATGGTGAGTGCGATTAAGC
CAGACATGAAGATCAAACTGCGTATGGAAGGCAACGTAAACGGGCACCACTTTGTGATCGACGGAGATGG
TACAGGCAAGCCTTATGAGGGAAAACAGACCATGGATCTTGAAGTCAAAGAGGGCGGACCTCTGCCTTTT
GCCTTTGATATCCTGACCACTGCATTCCATTACGGCAACAGGGTATTCGTGAAATATCCAGACAACATAC
AAGACTATTTTAAGCAGTCGTTTCCTAAGGGGTATTCGTGGGAACGAAGCATGACTTTCGAAGACGGGGG
CATTTGCTATGCCAGAAGCGACATAACAATGGAAGGGGACACTTTCTATAATAAAGTTCGATTTTATGGT
ACCAACTTTCCCGCCAATGGTCCAGTTATGCAGAAGAAGACGCTGAAATGGATGCCGAGCTGGACGCGTT
CATCACGTCGTAAGTGGAATAAGACAGGTCACGCAGTCAGAGCTATAGGTCGGCTGGAGCTCGGAGCTGG
CGCTGGAGCGGGTGCAGGGGCTGGCTCTAGATTCCAGTGCCGGATCTGCATGCGGAACTTCAGCGACCGG
TCCAACCTGAGCAGGCACATCAGAACCCACACCGGAGAAAAGCCCTTCGCCTGCGACATTTGCGGCCGGA
AGTTCGCCATCAGCAGCAACCTGAACAGCCACACCAAGATCCACACTGGCAGCCAGAAACCTTTCCAGTG
CAGAATTTGTATGAGAAACTTTAGCAGAAGCGACAACCTGGCCAGACACATCCGGACACATACTGGTGAA
AAACCTTTTGCCTGTGATATCTGTGGCAGAAAGTTTGCCACCTCCGGCAATCTGACCCGGCACACAAAGA
TTCACCTGCGGGGCAGCCAGCTATCGATTGTCGACGCTCCTGAACAACGTGAAGGTGCTTCTCAAGTTTC
TGTTTCTGTTACTTTTGAAGATGTTGCTGTTCTTTTTACTCGTGATGAATGGAAAAAACTTGATCTTTCT
CAACGTTCTCTTTATCGTGAAGTTATGCTTGAAAATTATTCTAATCTTGCTTCTATGGCTTAAAAGCTTA
TCGATAATCAACCTCTGGATTACAAAATTTGTGAAAGATTGACTGGTATTCTTAACTATGTTGCTCCTTT
TACGCTATGTGGATACGCTGCTTTAATGCCTTTGTATCATGCTATTGCTTCCCGTATGGCTTTCATTTTC
TCCTCCTTGTATAAATCCTGGTTGCTGTCTCTTTATGAGGAGTTGTGGCCCGTTGTCAGGCAACGTGGCG
TGGTGTGCACTGTGTTTGCTGACGCAACCCCCACTGGTTGGGGCATTGCCACCACCTGTCAGCTCCTTTC
CGGGACTTTCGCTTTCCCCCTCCCTATTGCCACGGCGGAACTCATCGCCGCCTGCCTTGCCCGCTGCTGG
ACAGGGGCTCGGCTGTTGGGCACTGACAATTCCGTGGTGTTGTCGGGGAAATCATCGTCCTTTCCTTGGC
TGCTCGCCTGTGTTGCCACCTGGATTCTGCGCGGGACGTCCTTCTGCTACGTCCCTTCGGCCCTCAATCC
AGCGGACCTTCCTTCCCGCGGCCTGCTGCCGGCTCTGCGGCCTCTTCCGCGTCTTCGCCTTCGCCCTCAG
ACGAGTCGGATCTCCCTTTGGGCCGCCTCCCCGCATCGATACCGTCGACCTCGAGACGCGATCGCGGCGC
GCCATTCGATGGCCTCTCTGGCCTCGACCTCGAGTCTAGAGATGATCTACGGGTGGCATCCCTGTGACCC
CTCCCCAGTGCCTCTCCTGGCCCTGGAAGTTGCCACTCCAGTGCCCACCAGCCTTGTCCTAATAAAATTA
AGTTGCATCATTTTGTCTGACTAGGTGTCCTTCTATAATATTATGGGGTGGAGGGGGGTGGTATGGAGCA
AGGGGCAAGTTGGGAAGACAACCTGTAGGGCCTGCGGGGTCTATTGGGAACCAAGCTGGAGTGCAGTGGC
ACAATCTTGGCTCACTGCAATCTCCGCCTCCTGGGTTCAAGCGATTCTCCTGCCTCAGCCTCCCGAGTTG
TTGGGATTCCAGGCATGCATGACCAGGCTCAGCTAATTTTTGTTTTTTTGGTAGAGACGGGGTTTCACCA
TATTGGCCAGGCTGGTCTCCAACTCCTAATCTCAGGTGATCTACCCACCTTGGCCTCCCAAATTGCTGGG
ATTACAGGCGTGAACCACTGCTCCCTTCCCTGTCCTTCTGATTTTGTAGGTAACCACGTGCGGACCGAGC
GGCCGCAGGAACCCCTAGTGATGGAGTTGGCCACTCCCTCTCTGCGCGCTCGCTCGCTCACTGAGGCCGG
GCGACCAAAGGTCGCCCGACGCCCGGGCTTTGCCCGGGCGGCCTCAGTGAGCGAGCGAGCGCGCAGCTGC
CTGCAGGGGCGCCTGATGCGGTATTTTCTCCTTACGCATCTGTGCGGTATTTCACACCGCATA
[95 nt withheld, positions 3984-4078]
T
[46 nt withheld, positions 4080-4125]
C
[141 nt withheld, positions 4127-4267]
CCTTTGACGTTGGAGTCCACGTTCTTT
[37 nt withheld, positions 4295-4331]
ACTCTATCTCGGGCTATTCTTTTGATTTATAAGGGATTTTGCCGATTTCGGTCTATTGGTTAAAAAATGA
GCTGATTTAACAAAAATTTAACGCGAATTTTAACAAAATATTAACGTTTACAATTTTATGGTGCACTCTC
AGTACAATCTGCTCTGATGCCGCATAGTTAAGCCAGCCCCGACACCCGCCAACACCCGCTGACGCGCCCT
GACGGGCTTGTCTGCTCCCGGCATCCGCTTACAGACAAGCTGTGACCGTCTCCGGGAGCTGCATGTGTCA
GAGGTTTTCACCGTCATCACCGAAACGCGCGAGACGAAAGGGCCTCGTGATACGCCTATTTTTATAGGTT
AATGTCATGATAATAATGGTTTCTTAGACGTCAGGTGGCACTTTTCGGGGAAATGTGCGCGGAACCCCTA
TTTGTTTATTTTTCTAAATACATTCAAATATGTATCCGCTCATGAGACAATAACCCTGATAAATGCTTCA
ATAATATTGAAAAAGGAAGAGTATGAGTATTCAACATTTCCGTGTCGCCCTTATTCCCTTTTTTGCGGCA
TTTTGCCTTCCTGTTTTTGCTCACCCAGAAACGCTGGTGAAAGTAAAAGATGCTGAAGATCAGTTGGGTG
CACGAGTGGGTTACATCGAACTGGATCTCAACAGCGGTAAGATCCTTGAGAGTTTTCGCCCCGAAGAACG
TTTTCCAATGATGAGCACTTTTAAAGTTCTGCTATGTGGCGCGGTATTATCCCGTATTGACGCCGGGCAA
GAGCAACTCGGTCGCCGCATACACTATTCTCAGAATGACTTGGTTGAGTACTCACCAGTCACAGAAAAGC
ATCTTACGGATGGCATGACAGTAAGAGAATTATGCAGTGCTGCCATAACCATGAGTGATAACACTGCGGC
CAACTTACTTCTGACAACGATCGGAGGACCGAAGGAGCTAACCGCTTTTTTGCACAACATGGGGGATCAT
GTAACTCGCCTTGATCGTTGGGAACCGGAGCTGAATGAAGCCATACCAAACGACGAGCGTGACACCACGA
TGCCTGTAGCAATGGCAACAACGTTGCGCAAACTATTAACTGGCGAACTACTTACTCTAGCTTCCCGGCA
ACAATTAATAGACTGGATGGAGGCGGATAAAGTTGCAGGACCACTTCTGCGCTCGGCCCTTCCGGCTGGC
TGGTTTATTGCTGATAAATCTGGAGCCGGTGAGCGTGGGTCTCGCGGTATCATTGCAGCACTGGGGCCAG
ATGGTAAGCCCTCCCGTATCGTAGTTATCTACACGACGGGGAGTCAGGCAACTATGGATGAACGAAATAG
ACAGATCGCTGAGATAGGTGCCTCACTGATTAAGCATTGGTAACTGTCAGACCAAGTTTACTCATATATA
CTTTAGATTGATTTAAAACTTCATTTTTAATTTAAAAGGATCTAGGTGAAGATCCTTTTTGATAATCTCA
TGACCAAAATCCCTTAACGTGAGTTTTCGTTCCACTGAGCGTCAGACCCCGTAGAAAAGATCAAAGGATC
TTCTTGAGATCCTTTTTTTCTGCGCGTAATCTGCTGCTTGCAAACAAAAAAACCACCGCTACCAGCGGTG
GTTTGTTTGCCGGATCAAGAGCTACCAACTCTTTTTCCGAAGGTAACTGGCTTCAGCAGAGCGCAGATAC
CAAATACTGTTCTTCTAGTGTAGCCGTAGTTAGGCCACCACTTCAAGAACTCTGTAGCACCGCCTACATA
CCTCGCTCTGCTAATCCTGTTACCAGTGGCTGCTGCCAGTGGCGATAAGTCGTGTCTTACCGGGTTGGAC
TCAAGACGATAGTTACCGGATAAGGCGCAGCGGTCGGGCTGAACGGGGGGTTCGTGCACACAGCCCAGCT
TGGAGCGAACGACCTACACCGAACTGAGATACCTACAGCGTGAGCTATGAGAAAGCGCCACGCTTCCCGA
AGGGAGAAAGGCGGACAGGTATCCGGTAAGCGGCAGGGTCGGAACAGGAGAGCGCACGAGGGAGCTTCCA
GGGGGAAACGCCTGGTATCTTTATAGTCCTGTCGGGTTTCGCCACCTCTGACTTGAGCGTCGATTTTTGT
GATGCTCGTCAGGGGGGCGGAGCCTATGGAAAAACGCCAGCAACGCGGCCTTTTTACGGTTCCTGGCCTT
TTGCTGGCCTTTTGCTCACATGTCCTGCAGGCAGCTGCGCGCTCGCTCGCTCACTGAGGCCGCCCGGGCG
TCGGGCGACCTTTGGTCGCCCGGCCTCAGTGAGCGAGCGAGCGCGCAGAGAGGGAGTGGCCAACTCCATC
ACTAGGGGTTCCTGCGGCCGCACGCGTCGCTAGACTCGA
Features (pLannotate 1.2.2; 22 found; start..end, strand, type, name):
     23..470     +  promoter       hSyn promoter: human synapsin I promoter; confers neuron-specific expression (Kügler et al., 2003)
    493..762     +  CDS            FINC_PLEWA (fragment): Experimental evidence at transcript level: Swiss-Prot protein existence level 2. Fibronectins bind cell surfaces and various compounds including collagen, fibrin, heparin, DNA, and actin. Fibronectins are involved in cell adhesion, cell motility, opsonization, wound healing, and maintenance of cell shape. May be involved in osteoblast compaction (By similarity). From Pleurodeles waltl (Iberian ribbed newt).
    760..784     +  CDS            3xFLAG (fragment): three tandem FLAG® epitope tags
    803..1245    +  CDS            calmodulin (fragment): calcium-binding protein
   1255..1503    +  CDS            mEos4a (fragment): fixation-resistant green-to-red photoswitchable fluorescent protein (Paez-Segala et al., 2015) derived from mEos2
   1522..1950    +  CDS            mEos4a (fragment): mEos4a is a photoconvertible red fluorescent protein published in 2015, derived from Lobophyllia hemprichii. It has moderate acid sensitivity.
   1966..2016    +  CDS            calmodulin-binding peptide (fragment): calmodulin-binding peptide from avian smooth muscle myosin light chain kinase
   2062..2403    +  CDS            CCR5TC: zinc-finger domain from the CCR5-224 (+) zinc-finger nuclease that recognizes the left half-site target sequence in the human CCR5 gene (Perez et al., 2008; Gross et al., 2013)
   2461..2577    +  CDS            ZNF720 (fragment): ZN720_HUMAN - Experimental evidence at protein level: Swiss-Prot protein existence level 1. From Homo sapiens (Human).
   2596..3184    +  misc_feature   WPRE: woodchuck hepatitis virus posttranscriptional regulatory element
   3185..3205    +  misc_feature   MCS (fragment): pBluescript multiple cloning site
   3271..3747    +  polyA_signal   hGH poly(A) signal: human growth hormone polyadenylation signal
   3787..3927    +  repeat_region  AAV2 ITR: inverted terminal repeat of adeno-associated virus serotype 2 inverted
   3932..3983    -  misc_feature   bom (fragment): basis of mobility region from pBR322
   4002..4457    +  rep_origin     f1 ori (sequence partly withheld): f1 bacteriophage origin of replication; arrow indicates direction of (+) strand synthesis
   4458..4507    -  misc_feature   bom (fragment): basis of mobility region from pBR322
   4609..4644    -  CDS            rop (fragment): Rop protein, which maintains plasmids at low copy number; rop
   4739..4843    +  promoter       AmpR promoter: bla
   4844..5704    +  CDS            AmpR: β-lactamase; bla; confers resistance to ampicillin, carbenicillin, and related antibiotics
   5875..6463    +  rep_origin     ori: high-copy-number ColE1/pMB1/pBR322/pUC origin of replication
   6536..6563    +  repeat_region  AAV2 ITR (fragment): inverted terminal repeat of adeno-associated virus serotype 2 inverted
   6592..6619    +  repeat_region  AAV2 ITR (fragment): inverted terminal repeat of adeno-associated virus serotype 2 inverted
