[The description below was written by a language model from this plasmid's Addgene catalogue record and pLannotate feature annotations shown in this document.]
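Description:
SynTagMA_post is a 6.7 kb AAV transfer plasmid built on the Stratagene pAAV backbone for neuron-specific expression of a postsynaptically targeted "Synaptic Tag for Mapping Activity". It is propagated in E. coli as a high-copy plasmid through a ColE1/pUC-type origin with ampicillin selection (AmpR under its own bla promoter), and it also carries an f1 phage origin. The expression cassette is flanked by AAV2 inverted terminal repeats, which allow it to be packaged into recombinant AAV particles. One ITR is annotated in full, whereas the other is detected only as short fragments in the sequencing result. The use of a recombination-deficient growth strain fits the instability typical of ITR-containing plasmids.

The human synapsin I promoter drives a single synthetic fusion protein. It begins with a fibronectin-derived segment, consistent with the PSD95.FingR intrabody scaffold taken from the source plasmid named in the record, followed by a FLAG epitope. Next comes a calmodulin domain, two mEos4a-related segments and a myosin light chain kinase calmodulin-binding peptide. This arrangement corresponds to the CaMPARI2-derived calcium-dependent green-to-red photoconvertible reporter cited as the other parental source. At the C-terminal end lie the CCR5TC zinc-finger domain and a short fragment matching human ZNF720. In the parental FingR design such elements serve transcriptional autoregulation, limiting unbound probe, though the record itself does not spell this out. A WPRE and the human growth hormone polyadenylation signal follow the coding region to enhance transcript stability and processing.

The construct is intended for transfection or AAV-mediated delivery to neurons to take "freeze-frame" snapshots of synaptic activity, marking postsynaptic sites that were active during a defined illumination window.
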