Addgene plasmid #119736: SynTagMA_post
Purpose: Synaptic Tag for Mapping Activity
Depositing lab: Thomas Oertner. Depositing organization: Universitaetsklinikum Hamburg-Eppendorf. Publication: Freeze-frame imaging of synaptic activity using SynTagMA. Perez-Alvarez A, Fearey BC, O'Toole RJ, Yang W, Arganda-Carreras I, Lamothe-Molina PJ, Moeyaert B, Mohr MA, Panzera LC, Schulze C, Schreiter ER, Wiegert JS, Gee CE, Hoppa MB, Oertner TG. Nat Commun. 2020 May 18;11(1):2464. doi: 10.1038/s41467-020-16315-4. PubMed 32424147.
Backbone
  Vector backbone: pAAV
  Backbone manufacturer: Stratagene
  Vector type: Mammalian Expression, AAV
Growth in bacteria
  Bacterial resistance: Ampicillin, 100 μg/mL
  Growth temperature: 37°C
  Growth strain: NEB Stable
  Copy number: High Copy
Gene/Insert
  Gene/Insert name: SynTagMA
  Species: Synthetic
  Promoter: hSyn-1
  Tag / fusion protein: FLAG (N terminal on insert)
  Cloning method: Restriction Enzyme; 5′ cloning site NheI (not destroyed); 3′ cloning site HindIII (not destroyed)
  Sequencing primers: 5′ GACTCAGCGCTGCCTCAGTCTG; 3′ gtaatccagaggttgattatcg
Resource information
  A portion of this plasmid was derived from a plasmid made by: pCAG_PSD95.FingR-eGFP-CCR5TC was a gift from Don Arnold (Addgene plasmid # 46295) CamPARI2.0 was a kind gift from E.Schreiter Janelia
Terms and licenses: Academic/Nonprofit Terms; Industry Terms: Not Available to Industry
Depositor comments: Please visit https://www.biorxiv.org/content/10.1101/538041v3 for BioRxiv preprint.
How to cite: SynTagMA_post was a gift from Thomas Oertner (Addgene plasmid # 119736 ; http://n2t.net/addgene:119736 ; RRID:Addgene_119736)
